Addgene plasmid #210432: pUltra BCR-ABL WT
Purpose: Lentiviral expression of BCR-ABL WT
Depositing lab: Justin Pritchard. Depositing organization: Pennsylvania State University. Publication: A side-by-side comparison of variant function measurements using deep mutational scanning and base editing. Sokirniy I, Inam H, Tomaszkiewicz M, Reynolds J, McCandlish D, Pritchard J. Nucleic Acids Res. 2025 Jul 19;53(14):gkaf738. doi: 10.1093/nar/gkaf738. PubMed 40744495.
Backbone
  Vector backbone: pUltra
  Backbone size w/o insert (bp): 8327
  Vector type: Lentiviral
  Selectable markers: EGFP
Growth in bacteria
  Bacterial resistance: Ampicillin, 100 μg/mL
  Growth temperature: 30°C
  Growth strain: NEB Stable
  Copy number: High Copy
Gene/Insert
  Gene/Insert name: BCR-ABL
  Species: H. sapiens (human)
  Insert size (bp): 6096
  Entrez Gene: ABL1 (a.k.a. ABL, BCR-ABL, CHDSKM, JTK7, bcr/abl, c-ABL, c-ABL1, p150, v-abl); BCR (a.k.a. ALL, BCR1, CML, D22S11, D22S662, PHL)
  Promoter: UbC
  Tag / fusion protein: EGFP-P2A (N terminal on backbone)
  Cloning method: Unknown
Terms and licenses: Academic/Nonprofit Terms; Industry Terms: Not Available to Industry
How to cite: pUltra BCR-ABL WT was a gift from Justin Pritchard (Addgene plasmid # 210432 ; http://n2t.net/addgene:210432 ; RRID:Addgene_210432)
