[The description below was written by a language model from this plasmid's Addgene catalogue record and pLannotate feature annotations shown in this document.]
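Description:
pUltra BCR-ABL WT is a lentiviral expression plasmid built on the pUltra backbone, carrying the wild-type human BCR-ABL fusion oncogene. It has the layout of an HIV-1-derived transfer vector with a chimeric 5' end. An RSV enhancer/promoter drives a truncated 5' LTR, followed by the Ψ packaging signal with a short gag fragment, the Rev response element for Rev-dependent nuclear export of the genomic RNA, and the cPPT/CTS element. Downstream of the payload are a WPRE, which enhances transcript expression, a second truncated LTR and an SV40 polyadenylation signal. In bacteria the plasmid is maintained through a high-copy ColE1/pUC-type origin and selected with ampicillin via β-lactamase. The backbone also carries an f1 origin, an SV40 origin, T7 and T3 promoters, and remnants of the lac region.

The expression cassette is driven by the human ubiquitin C (UbC) promoter. EGFP comes first and, according to the catalogue entry, is joined to the insert by a P2A peptide. The P2A itself is not annotated in the feature table, but there is a short gap between EGFP and the BCR fragment where it would lie. The roughly 6.1 kb insert consists of a BCR fragment fused to ABL1 sequence. A single transcript should therefore yield separate EGFP and BCR-ABL proteins, so green fluorescence marks transduced cells. EGFP is the only mammalian marker listed, and there is no drug-resistance gene. A partial T2A sequence after ABL1 appears to be a leftover from the backbone's multicistronic design, with no downstream coding sequence annotated. The stated purpose is lentiviral expression of wild-type BCR-ABL, and the associated publication compares variant function measurements made by deep mutational scanning and base editing.
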