Features (pLannotate 1.2.2; 28 found; start..end, strand, type, name):
      8..234     +  promoter       RSV promoter: Rous sarcoma virus enhancer/promoter
    235..415     +  LTR            5' LTR (truncated): truncated 5' long terminal repeat (LTR) from HIV-1
    462..587     +  misc_feature   HIV-1 Ψ: packaging signal of human immunodeficiency virus type 1
    571..934     +  CDS            HIV-1 gag (fragment): gag protein from human immunodeficiency virus 1; gag
   1080..1313    +  misc_feature   RRE: The Rev response element (RRE) of HIV-1 allows for Rev-dependent mRNA export from the nucleus to the cytoplasm.
   1690..1790    +  CDS            Rev (fragment): human immunodeficiency virus 1 (HIV-1) Rev protein; rev; enhances nuclear export of unspliced and incompletely spliced viral mRNAs
   1840..1957    +  misc_feature   cPPT/CTS: central polypurine tract and central termination sequence of HIV-1
   2022..3233    +  promoter       UbC promoter: human ubiquitin C promoter
   3272..3988    +  CDS            EGFP: EGFP is a basic (constitutively fluorescent) green fluorescent protein published in 1996, derived from Aequorea victoria. It is reported to be a rapidly-maturing weak dimer with moderate acid sensitivity.
   4055..6835    +  CDS            BCR (fragment): BCR_HUMAN - Also known as BCR1, D22S11. Experimental evidence at protein level: Swiss-Prot protein existence level 1. Protein with a unique structure having two opposing regulatory activities toward small GTP-binding proteins. The C-terminus is a GTPase-activating protein (GAP) domain which stimulates GTP hydrolysis by RAC1, RAC2 and CDC42. Accelerates the intrinsic rate of GTP hydrolysis of RAC1 or CDC42, leading to down-regulation of the active GTP-bound form (PubMed:7479768, PubMed:1903516, PubMed:17116687). The central Dbl homology (DH) domain functions as guanine nucleotide exchange facto
   6809..10147   +  CDS            ABL1: ABL1_HUMAN - Also known as ABL, JTK7. Experimental evidence at protein level: Swiss-Prot protein existence level 1. Non-receptor tyrosine-protein kinase that plays a role in many key processes linked to cell growth and survival such as cytoskeleton remodeling in response to extracellular stimuli, cell motility and adhesion, receptor endocytosis, autophagy, DNA damage response and apoptosis. Coordinates actin remodeling through tyrosine phosphorylation of proteins controlling cytoskeleton dynamics like WASF3 (involved in branch formation); ANXA1 (involved in membrane anchoring); DBN1, DBNL, CTT
  10172..10224   +  CDS            T2A (fragment): 2A peptide from Thosea asigna virus capsid protein Eukaryotic ribosomes fail to insert a peptide bond between the Gly and Pro residues, yielding separate polypeptides.
  10269..10857   +  misc_feature   WPRE: woodchuck hepatitis virus posttranscriptional regulatory element
  10878..11015   +  CDS            nef (fragment): NEF_HV1LA - Experimental evidence at protein level: Swiss-Prot protein existence level 1. Extracellular Nef protein targets CD4(+) T-lymphocytes for apoptosis by interacting with CXCR4 surface receptors. From Human immunodeficiency virus type 1 group M subtype B (isolate Lai) (HIV-1).
  11001..11181   +  LTR            5' LTR (truncated): truncated 5' long terminal repeat (LTR) from HIV-1
  11253..11374   +  polyA_signal   SV40 poly(A) signal: SV40 polyadenylation signal
  11414..11549   +  rep_origin     SV40 ori: SV40 origin of replication
  11570..11588   -  promoter       T7 promoter: promoter for bacteriophage T7 RNA polymerase
  11596..11751   +  CDS            lacZα (fragment): LacZα fragment of β-galactosidase; lacZ fragment
  11756..12184   +  rep_origin     f1 ori (sequence partly withheld): f1 bacteriophage origin of replication; arrow indicates direction of (+) strand synthesis
  12237..12341   +  promoter       AmpR promoter: bla
  12342..13202   +  CDS            AmpR: β-lactamase; bla; confers resistance to ampicillin, carbenicillin, and related antibiotics
  13373..13961   +  rep_origin     ori: high-copy-number ColE1/pMB1/pBR322/pUC origin of replication
  14144..14236   +  CDS            lacI (fragment): lac repressor; lacI; The lac repressor binds to the lac operator to inhibit transcription in E. coli. This inhibition can be relieved by adding lactose or isopropyl-β-D-thiogalactopyranoside (IPTG).
  14249..14270   +  protein_bind   CAP binding site: CAP binding activates transcription in the presence of cAMP. E. coli catabolite activator protein
  14285..14315   +  promoter       lac promoter: promoter for the E. coli lac operon
  14319..14341   +  protein_bind   lac operator (fragment): The lac repressor binds to the lac operator to inhibit transcription in E. coli. This inhibition can be relieved by adding lactose or isopropyl-β-D-thiogalactopyranoside (IPTG). lac repressor encoded by lacI
  14384..14402   +  promoter       T3 promoter: promoter for bacteriophage T3 RNA polymerase
>Addgene plasmid #210432 | pUltra BCR-ABL WT | addgene full sequence | sequence record 415674 | Addgene NGS Result
AGCTTAATGTAGTCTTATGCAATACTCTTGTAGTCTTGCAACATGGTAACGATGAGTTAGCAACATGCCT
TACAAGGAGAGAAAAAGCACCGTGCATGCCGATTGGTGGAAGTAAGGTGGTACGATCGTGCCTTATTAGG
AAGGCAACAGACGGGTCTGACATGGATTGGACGAACCACTGAATTGCCGCATTGCAGAGATATTGTATTT
AAGTGCCTAGCTCGATACATAAACGGGTCTCTCTGGTTAGACCAGATCTGAGCCTGGGAGCTCTCTGGCT
AACTAGGGAACCCACTGCTTAAGCCTCAATAAAGCTTGCCTTGAGTGCTTCAAGTAGTGTGTGCCCGTCT
GTTGTGTGACTCTGGTAACTAGAGATCCCTCAGACCCTTTTAGTCAGTGTGGAAAATCTCTAGCAGTGGC
GCCCGAACAGGGACTTGAAAGCGAAAGGGAAACCAGAGGAGCTCTCTCGACGCAGGACTCGGCTTGCTGA
AGCGCGCACGGCAAGAGGCGAGGGGCGGCGACTGGTGAGTACGCCAAAAATTTTGACTAGCGGAGGCTAG
AAGGAGAGAGATGGGTGCGAGAGCGTCAGTATTAAGCGGGGGAGAATTAGATCGCGATGGGAAAAAATTC
GGTTAAGGCCAGGGGGAAAGAAAAAATATAAATTAAAACATATAGTATGGGCAAGCAGGGAGCTAGAACG
ATTCGCAGTTAATCCTGGCCTGTTAGAAACATCAGAAGGCTGTAGACAAATACTGGGACAGCTACAACCA
TCCCTTCAGACAGGATCAGAAGAACTTAGATCATTATATAATACAGTAGCAACCCTCTATTGTGTGCATC
AAAGGATAGAGATAAAAGACACCAAGGAAGCTTTAGACAAGATAGAGGAAGAGCAAAACAAAAGTAAGAC
CACCGCACAGCAAGCGGCCGCTGATCTTCAGACCTGGAGGAGGAGATATGAGGGACAATTGGAGAAGTGA
ATTATATAAATATAAAGTAGTAAAAATTGAACCATTAGGAGTAGCACCCACCAAGGCAAAGAGAAGAGTG
GTGCAGAGAGAAAAAAGAGCAGTGGGAATAGGAGCTTTGTTCCTTGGGTTCTTGGGAGCAGCAGGAAGCA
CTATGGGCGCAGCGTCAATGACGCTGACGGTACAGGCCAGACAATTATTGTCTGGTATAGTGCAGCAGCA
GAACAATTTGCTGAGGGCTATTGAGGCGCAACAGCATCTGTTGCAACTCACAGTCTGGGGCATCAAGCAG
CTCCAGGCAAGAATCCTGGCTGTGGAAAGATACCTAAAGGATCAACAGCTCCTGGGGATTTGGGGTTGCT
CTGGAAAACTCATTTGCACCACTGCTGTGCCTTGGAATGCTAGTTGGAGTAATAAATCTCTGGAACAGAT
TTGGAATCACACGACCTGGATGGAGTGGGACAGAGAAATTAACAATTACACAAGCTTAATACACTCCTTA
ATTGAAGAATCGCAAAACCAGCAAGAAAAGAATGAACAAGAATTATTGGAATTAGATAAATGGGCAAGTT
TGTGGAATTGGTTTAACATAACAAATTGGCTGTGGTATATAAAATTATTCATAATGATAGTAGGAGGCTT
GGTAGGTTTAAGAATAGTTTTTGCTGTACTTTCTATAGTGAATAGAGTTAGGCAGGGATATTCACCATTA
TCGTTTCAGACCCACCTCCCAACCCCGAGGGGACCCGACAGGCCCGAAGGAATAGAAGAAGAAGGTGGAG
AGAGAGACAGAGACAGATCCATTCGATTAGTGAACGGATCGGCACTGCGTGCGCCAATTCTGCAGACAAA
TGGCAGTATTCATCCACAATTTTAAAAGAAAAGGGGGGATTGGGGGGTACAGTGCAGGGGAAAGAATAGT
AGACATAATAGCAACAGACATACAAACTAAAGAATTACAAAAACAAATTACAAAAATTCAAAATTTTCGG
GTTTATTACAGGGACAGCAGAGATCCAGTTTGGTTAATTAACCCGTGTCGGCTCCAGATCTGGCCTCCGC
GCCGGGTTTTGGCGCCTCCCGCGGGCGCCCCCCTCCTCACGGCGAGCGCTGCCACGTCAGACGAAGGGCG
CAGCGAGCGTCCTGATCCTTCCGCCCGGACGCTCAGGACAGCGGCCCGCTGCTCATAAGACTCGGCCTTA
GAACCCCAGTATCAGCAGAAGGACATTTTAGGACGGGACTTGGGTGACTCTAGGGCACTGGTTTTCTTTC
CAGAGAGCGGAACAGGCGAGGAAAAGTAGTCCCTTCTCGGCGATTCTGCGGAGGGATCTCCGTGGGGCGG
TGAACGCCGATGATTATATAAGGACGCGCCGGGTGTGGCACAGCTAGTTCCGTCGCAGCCGGGATTTGGG
TCGCGGTTCTTGTTTGTGGATCGCTGTGATCGTCACTTGGTGAGTAGCGGGCTGCTGGGCTGGCCGGGGC
TTTCGTGGCCGCCGGGCCGCTCGGTGGGACGGAAGCGTGTGGAGAGACCGCCAAGGGCTGTAGTCTGGGT
CCGCGAGCAAGGTTGCCCTGAACTGGGGGTTGGGGGGAGCGCAGCAAAATGGCGGCTGTTCCCGAGTCTT
GAATGGAAGACGCTTGTGAGGCGGGCTGTGAGGTCGTTGAAACAAGGTGGGGGGCATGGTGGGCGGCAAG
AACCCAAGGTCTTGAGGCCTTCGCTAATGCGGGAAAGCTCTTATTCGGGTGAGATGGGCTGGGGCACCAT
CTGGGGACCCTGACGTGAAGTTTGTCACTGACTGGAGAACTCGGTTTGTCGTCTGTTGCGGGGGCGGCAG
TTATGGCGGTGCCGTTGGGCAGTGCACCCGTACCTTTGGGAGCGCGCGCCCTCGTCGTGTCGTGACGTCA
CCCGTTCTGTTGGCTTATAATGCAGGGTGGGGCCACCTGCCGGTAGGTGTGCGGTAGGCTTTTCTCCGTC
GCAGGACGCAGGGTTCGGGCCTAGGGTAGGCTCTCCTGAATCGACAGGCGCCGGACCTCTGGTGAGGGGA
GGGATAAGTGAGGCGTCAGTTTCTTTGGTCGGTTTTATGTACCTATCTTCTTAAGTAGCTGAAGCTCCGG
TTTTGAACTATGCGCTCGGGGTTGGCGAGTGTGTTTTGTGAAGTTTTTTAGGCACCTTTTGAAATGTAAT
CATTTGGGTCAATATGTAATTTTCAGTGTTAGACTAGTAAATTGTCCGCTAAATTCTGGCCGTTTTTGGC
TTTTTTGTTAGACGAAGCTTGGGCTGCAGGTCCGATCCACCGGTCGCCACCATGGTGAGCAAGGGCGAGG
AGCTGTTCACCGGGGTGGTGCCCATCCTGGTCGAGCTGGACGGCGACGTAAACGGCCACAAGTTCAGCGT
GTCCGGCGAGGGCGAGGGCGATGCCACCTACGGCAAGCTGACCCTGAAGTTCATCTGCACCACCGGCAAG
CTGCCCGTGCCCTGGCCCACCCTCGTGACCACCCTGACCTACGGCGTGCAGTGCTTCAGCCGCTACCCCG
ACCACATGAAGCAGCACGACTTCTTCAAGTCCGCCATGCCCGAAGGCTACGTCCAGGAGCGCACCATCTT
CTTCAAGGACGACGGCAACTACAAGACCCGCGCCGAGGTGAAGTTCGAGGGCGACACCCTGGTGAACCGC
ATCGAGCTGAAGGGCATCGACTTCAAGGAGGACGGCAACATCCTGGGGCACAAGCTGGAGTACAACTACA
ACAGCCACAACGTCTATATCATGGCCGACAAGCAGAAGAACGGCATCAAGGTGAACTTCAAGATCCGCCA
CAACATCGAGGACGGCAGCGTGCAGCTCGCCGACCACTACCAGCAGAACACCCCCATCGGCGACGGCCCC
GTGCTGCTGCCCGACAACCACTACCTGAGCACCCAGTCCGCCCTGAGCAAAGACCCCAACGAGAAGCGCG
ATCACATGGTCCTGCTGGAGTTCGTGACCGCCGCCGGGATCACTCTCGGCATGGACGAGCTGTACAAGGG
ATCTGGAGCAACAAACTTCTCACTACTCAAACAAGCAGGTGACGTGGAGGAGAATCCCGGGCCTATGGTG
GACCCGGTGGGCTTCGCGGAGGCGTGGAAGGCGCAGTTCCCGGACTCAGAGCCCCCGCGCATGGAGCTGC
GCTCAGTGGGCGACATCGAGCAGGAGCTGGAGCGCTGCAAGGCCTCCATTCGGCGCCTGGAGCAGGAGGT
GAACCAGGAGCGCTTCCGCATGATCTACCTGCAGACGTTGCTGGCCAAGGAAAAGAAGAGCTATGACCGG
CAGCGATGGGGCTTCCGGCGCGCGGCGCAGGCCCCCGACGGCGCCTCCGAGCCCCGAGCGTCCGCGTCGC
GCCCGCAGCCAGCGCCCGCCGACGGAGCCGACCCGCCGCCCGCCGAGGAGCCCGAGGCCCGGCCCGACGG
CGAGGGTTCTCCGGGTAAGGCCAGGCCCGGGACCGCCCGCAGGCCCGGGGCAGCCGCGTCGGGGGAACGG
GACGACCGGGGACCCCCCGCCAGCGTGGCGGCGCTCAGGTCCAACTTCGAGCGGATCCGCAAGGGCCATG
GCCAGCCCGGGGCGGACGCCGAGAAGCCCTTCTACGTGAACGTCGAGTTTCACCACGAGCGCGGCCTGGT
GAAGGTCAACGACAAAGAGGTGTCGGACCGCATCAGCTCCCTGGGCAGCCAGGCCATGCAGATGGAGCGC
AAAAAGTCCCAGCACGGCGCGGGCTCGAGCGTGGGGGATGCATCCAGGCCCCCTTACCGGGGACGCTCCT
CGGAGAGCAGCTGCGGCGTCGACGGCGACTACGAGGACGCCGAGTTGAACCCCCGCTTCCTGAAGGACAA
CCTGATCGACGCCAATGGCGGTAGCAGGCCCCCTTGGCCGCCCCTGGAGTACCAGCCCTACCAGAGCATC
TACGTCGGGGGCATGATGGAAGGGGAGGGCAAGGGCCCGCTCCTGCGCAGCCAGAGCACCTCTGAGCAGG
AGAAGCGCCTTACCTGGCCCCGCAGGTCCTACTCCCCCCGGAGTTTTGAGGATTGCGGAGGCGGCTATAC
CCCGGACTGCAGCTCCAATGAGAACCTCACCTCCAGCGAGGAGGACTTCTCCTCTGGCCAGTCCAGCCGC
GTGTCCCCAAGCCCCACCACCTACCGCATGTTCCGGGACAAAAGCCGCTCTCCCTCGCAGAACTCGCAAC
AGTCCTTCGACAGCAGCAGTCCCCCCACGCCGCAGTGCCATAAGCGGCACCGGCACTGCCCGGTTGTCGT
GTCCGAGGCCACCATCGTGGGCGTCCGCAAGACCGGGCAGATCTGGCCCAACGATGGCGAGGGCGCCTTC
CATGGAGACGCAGATGGCTCGTTCGGAACACCACCTGGATACGGCTGCGCTGCAGACCGGGCAGAGGAGC
AGCGCCGGCACCAAGATGGGCTGCCCTACATTGATGACTCGCCCTCCTCATCGCCCCACCTCAGCAGCAA
GGGCAGGGGCAGCCGGGATGCGCTGGTCTCGGGAGCCCTGGAGTCCACTAAAGCGAGTGAGCTGGACTTG
GAAAAGGGCTTGGAGATGAGAAAATGGGTCCTGTCGGGAATCCTGGCTAGCGAGGAGACTTACCTGAGCC
ACCTGGAGGCACTGCTGCTGCCCATGAAGCCTTTGAAAGCCGCTGCCACCACCTCTCAGCCGGTGCTGAC
GAGTCAGCAGATCGAGACCATCTTCTTCAAAGTGCCTGAGCTCTACGAGATCCACAAGGAGTTCTATGAT
GGGCTCTTCCCCCGCGTGCAGCAGTGGAGCCACCAGCAGCGGGTGGGCGACCTCTTCCAGAAGCTGGCCA
GCCAGCTGGGTGTGTACCGGGCCTTCGTGGACAACTACGGAGTTGCCATGGAAATGGCTGAGAAGTGCTG
TCAGGCCAATGCTCAGTTTGCAGAAATCTCCGAGAACCTGAGAGCCAGAAGCAACAAAGATGCCAAGGAT
CCAACGACCAAGAACTCTCTGGAAACTCTGCTCTACAAGCCTGTGGACCGTGTGACGAGGAGCACGCTGG
TCCTCCATGACTTGCTGAAGCACACTCCTGCCAGCCACCCTGACCACCCCTTGCTGCAGGACGCCCTCCG
CATCTCACAGAACTTCCTGTCCAGCATCAATGAGGAGATCACACCCCGACGGCAGTCCATGACGGTGAAG
AAGGGAGAGCACCGGCAGCTGCTGAAGGACAGCTTCATGGTGGAGCTGGTGGAGGGGGCCCGCAAGCTGC
GCCACGTCTTCCTGTTCACCGACCTGCTTCTCTGCACCAAGCTCAAGAAGCAGAGCGGAGGCAAAACGCA
GCAGTATGACTGCAAATGGTACATTCCGCTCACGGATCTCAGCTTCCAGATGGTGGATGAACTGGAGGCA
GTGCCCAACATCCCCCTGGTGCCCGATGAGGAGCTGGACGCTTTGAAGATCAAGATCTCCCAGATCAAGA
ATGACATCCAGAGAGAGAAGAGGGCGAACAAGGGCAGCAAGGCTACGGAGAGGCTGAAGAAGAAGCTGTC
GGAGCAGGAGTCACTGCTGCTGCTTATGTCTCCCAGCATGGCCTTCAGGGTGCACAGCCGCAACGGCAAG
AGTTACACGTTCCTGATCTCCTCTGACTATGAGCGTGCAGAGTGGAGGGAGAACATCCGGGAGCAGCAGA
AGAAGTGTTTCAGAAGCTTCTCCCTGACATCCGTGGAGCTGCAGATGCTGACCAACTCGTGTGTGAAACT
CCAGACTGTCCACAGCATTCCGCTGACCATCAATAAGGAAGATGATGAGTCTCCGGGGCTCTATGGGTTT
CTGAATGTCATCGTCCACTCAGCCACTGGATTTAAGCAGAGTTCAAAAGCCCTTCAGCGGCCAGTAGCAT
CTGACTTTGAGCCTCAGGGTCTGAGTGAAGCCGCTCGTTGGAACTCCAAGGAAAACCTTCTCGCTGGACC
CAGTGAAAATGACCCCAACCTTTTCGTTGCACTGTATGATTTTGTGGCCAGTGGAGATAACACTCTAAGC
ATAACTAAAGGTGAAAAGCTCCGGGTCTTAGGCTATAATCACAATGGGGAATGGTGTGAAGCCCAAACCA
AAAATGGCCAAGGCTGGGTCCCAAGCAACTACATCACGCCAGTCAACAGTCTGGAGAAACACTCCTGGTA
CCATGGGCCTGTGTCCCGCAATGCCGCTGAGTATCTGCTGAGCAGCGGGATCAATGGCAGCTTCTTGGTG
CGTGAGAGTGAGAGCAGTCCTGGCCAGAGGTCCATCTCGCTGAGATACGAAGGGAGGGTGTACCATTACA
GGATCAACACTGCTTCTGATGGCAAGCTCTACGTCTCCTCCGAGAGCCGCTTCAACACCCTGGCCGAGTT
GGTTCATCATCATTCAACGGTGGCCGACGGGCTCATCACCACGCTCCATTATCCAGCCCCAAAGCGCAAC
AAGCCCACTGTCTATGGTGTGTCCCCCAACTACGACAAGTGGGAGATGGAACGCACGGACATCACCATGA
AGCACAAGCTGGGCGGGGGCCAGTACGGGGAGGTGTACGAGGGCGTGTGGAAGAAATACAGCCTGACGGT
GGCCGTGAAGACCTTGAAGGAGGACACCATGGAGGTGGAAGAGTTCTTGAAAGAAGCTGCAGTCATGAAA
GAGATCAAACACCCTAACCTGGTGCAGCTCCTTGGGGTCTGCACCCGGGAGCCCCCGTTCTATATCATCA
CTGAGTTCATGACCTACGGGAACCTCCTGGACTACCTGAGGGAGTGCAACCGGCAGGAGGTGAACGCCGT
GGTGCTGCTGTACATGGCCACTCAGATCTCGTCAGCCATGGAGTACCTGGAGAAGAAAAACTTCATCCAC
AGAGATCTTGCTGCCCGAAACTGCCTGGTAGGGGAGAACCACTTGGTGAAGGTAGCTGATTTTGGCCTGA
GCAGGTTGATGACAGGGGACACCTACACAGCCCATGCTGGAGCCAAGTTCCCCATCAAATGGACTGCACC
CGAGAGCCTGGCCTACAACAAGTTCTCCATCAAGTCCGACGTCTGGGCATTTGGAGTATTGCTTTGGGAA
ATTGCTACCTATGGCATGTCCCCTTACCCGGGAATTGACCTGTCCCAGGTGTATGAGCTGCTAGAGAAGG
ACTACCGCATGGAGCGCCCAGAAGGCTGCCCAGAGAAGGTCTATGAACTCATGCGAGCATGTTGGCAGTG
GAATCCCTCTGACCGGCCCTCCTTTGCTGAAATCCACCAAGCCTTTGAAACAATGTTCCAGGAATCCAGT
ATCTCAGACGAAGTGGAAAAGGAGCTGGGGAAACAAGGCGTCCGTGGGGCTGTGAGTACCTTGCTGCAGG
CCCCAGAGCTGCCCACCAAGACGAGGACCTCCAGGAGAGCTGCAGAGCACAGAGACACCACTGACGTGCC
TGAGATGCCTCACTCCAAGGGCCAGGGAGAGAGCGATCCTCTGGACCATGAGCCTGCCGTGTCTCCATTG
CTCCCTCGAAAAGAGCGAGGTCCCCCGGAGGGCGGCCTGAATGAAGATGAGCGCCTTCTCCCCAAAGACA
AAAAGACCAACTTGTTCAGCGCCTTGATCAAGAAGAAGAAGAAGACAGCCCCAACCCCTCCCAAACGCAG
CAGCTCCTTCCGGGAGATGGACGGCCAGCCGGAGCGCAGAGGGGCCGGCGAGGAAGAGGGCCGAGACATC
AGCAACGGGGCACTGGCTTTCACCCCCTTGGACACAGCTGACCCAGCCAAGTCCCCAAAGCCCAGCAATG
GGGCTGGGGTCCCCAATGGAGCCCTCCGGGAGTCCGGGGGCTCAGGCTTCCGGTCTCCCCACCTGTGGAA
GAAGTCCAGCACGCTGACCAGCAGCCGCCTAGCCACCGGCGAGGAGGAGGGCGGTGGCAGCTCCAGCAAG
CGCTTCCTGCGCTCTTGCTCCGCCTCCTGCGTTCCCCATGGGGCCAAGGACACGGAGTGGAGGTCAGTCA
CGCTGCCTCGGGACTTGCAGTCCACGGGAAGACAGTTTGACTCGTCCACATTTGGAGGGCACAAAAGTGA
GAAGCCGGCTCTGCCTCGGAAGAGGGCAGGGGAGAACAGGTCTGACCAGGTGACCCGAGGCACAGTAACG
CCTCCCCCCAGGCTGGTGAAAAAGAATGAGGAAGCTGCTGATGAGGTCTTCAAAGACATCATGGAGTCCA
GCCCGGGCTCCAGCCCGCCCAACCTGACTCCAAAACCCCTCCGGCGGCAGGTCACCGTGGCCCCTGCCTC
GGGCCTCCCCCACAAGGAAGAAGCTGGAAAGGGCAGTGCCTTAGGGACCCCTGCTGCAGCTGAGCCAGTG
ACCCCCACCAGCAAAGCAGGCTCAGGTGCACCAGGGGGCACCAGCAAGGGCCCCGCCGAGGAGTCCAGAG
TGAGGAGGCACAAGCACTCCTCTGAGTCGCCAGGGAGGGACAAGGGGAAATTGTCCAGGCTCAAACCTGC
CCCGCCGCCCCCACCAGCAGCCTCTGCAGGGAAGGCTGGAGGAAAGCCCTCGCAGAGCCCGAGCCAGGAG
GCGGCCGGGGAGGCAGTCCTGGGCGCAAAGACAAAAGCCACGAGTCTGGTTGATGCTGTGAACAGTGACG
CTGCCAAGCCCAGCCAGCCGGGAGAGGGCCTCAAAAAGCCCGTGCTCCCGGCCACTCCAAAGCCACAGTC
CGCCAAGCCGTCGGGGACCCCCATCAGCCCAGCCCCCGTTCCCTCCACGTTGCCATCAGCATCCTCGGCC
CTGGCAGGGGACCAGCCGTCTTCCACCGCCTTCATCCCTCTCATATCAACCCGAGTGTCTCTTCGGAAAA
CCCGCCAGCCTCCAGAGCGGATCGCCAGCGGCGCCATCACCAAGGGCGTGGTCCTGGACAGCACCGAGGC
GCTGTGCCTCGCCATCTCTAGGAACTCCGAGCAGATGGCCAGCCACAGCGCAGTGCTGGAGGCCGGCAAA
AACCTCTACACGTTCTGCGTGAGCTATGTGGATTCCATCCAGCAAATGAGGAACAAGTTTGCCTTCCGAG
AGGCCATCAACAAACTGGAGAATAATCTCCGGGAGCTTCAGATCTGCCCGGCGACAGCAGGCAGTGGTCC
AGCGGCCACTCAGGACTTCAGCAAGCTCCTCAGTTCGGTGAAGGAAATCAGTGACATAGTGCAGAGGTAG
TCTAGAGGATCCGGCTCCGGCGAGGGCAGGGGAAGTCTACTAACATGCGGGGACGTGGAGGAAAATCCCG
GCCCAGCTAGCGTGTGATCAGAATTCGTTCCGGAGTCGTCGACTCGACAATCAACCTCTGGATTACAAAA
TTTGTGAAAGATTGACTGGTATTCTTAACTATGTTGCTCCTTTTACGCTATGTGGATACGCTGCTTTAAT
GCCTTTGTATCATGCTATTGCTTCCCGTATGGCTTTCATTTTCTCCTCCTTGTATAAATCCTGGTTGCTG
TCTCTTTATGAGGAGTTGTGGCCCGTTGTCAGGCAACGTGGCGTGGTGTGCACTGTGTTTGCTGACGCAA
CCCCCACTGGTTGGGGCATTGCCACCACCTGTCAGCTCCTTTCCGGGACTTTCGCTTTCCCCCTCCCTAT
TGCCACGGCGGAACTCATCGCCGCCTGCCTTGCCCGCTGCTGGACAGGGGCTCGGCTGTTGGGCACTGAC
AATTCCGTGGTGTTGTCGGGGAAGCTGACGTCCTTTCCATGGCTGCTCGCCTGTGTTGCCACCTGGATTC
TGCGCGGGACGTCCTTCTGCTACGTCCCTTCGGCCCTCAATCCAGCGGACCTTCCTTCCCGCGGCCTGCT
GCCGGCTCTGCGGCCTCTTCCGCATCTTCGCCTTCGCCCTCAGACGAGTCGGATCTCCCTTTGGGCCGCC
TCCCCGCCTGGAATTAATTCGAGCTCGGTACCTTTAAGACCAATGACTTACAAGGCAGCTGTAGATCTTA
GCCACTTTTTAAAAGAAAAGGGGGGACTGGAAGGGCTACGTAACTCCCAACGAAGACAAGATCTGCTTTT
TGCTTGTACTGGGTCTCTCTGGTTAGACCAGATCTGAGCCTGGGAGCTCTCTGGCTAACTAGGGAACCCA
CTGCTTAAGCCTCAATAAAGCTTGCCTTGAGTGCTTCAAGTAGTGTGTGCCCGTCTGTTGTGTGACTCTG
GTAACTAGAGATCCCTCAGACCCTTTTAGTCAGTGTGGAAAATCTCTAGCAGTAGTAGTTCATGTCATCT
TATTATTCAGTATTTATAACTTGCAAAGAAATGAATATCAGAGAGTGAGAGGAACTTGTTTATTGCAGCT
TATAATGGTTACAAATAAAGCAATAGCATCACAAATTTCACAAATAAAGCATTTTTTTCACTGCATTCTA
GTTGTGGTTTGTCCAAACTCATCAATGTATCTTATCATGTCTGGCTCTAGCTATCCCGCCCCTAACTCCG
CCCATCCCGCCCCTAACTCCGCCCAGTTCCGCCCATTCTCCGCCCCATGGCTGACTAATTTTTTTTATTT
ATGCAGAGGCCGAGGCCGCCTCGGCCTCTGAGCTATTCCAGAAGTAGTGAGGAGGCTTTTTTGGAGGCCT
AGGGACGTACCCAATTCGCCCTATAGTGAGTCGTATTACGCGCGCTCACTGGCCGTCGTTTTACAACGTC
GTGACTGGGAAAACCCTGGCGTTACCCAACTTAATCGCCTTGCAGCACATCCCCCTTTCGCCAGCTGGCG
TAATAGCGAAGAGGCCCGCACCGATCGCCCTTCCCAACAGTTGCGCAGCCTGAATGGCGAATGGG
[124 nt withheld, positions 11756-11879]
C
[91 nt withheld, positions 11881-11971]
A
[49 nt withheld, positions 11973-12021]
CCTTTGACGTTGGAGTCCACGTTCTTT
[37 nt withheld, positions 12049-12085]
ACCCTATCTCGGTCTATTCTTTTGATTTATAAGGGATTTTGCCGATTTCGGCCTATTGGTTAAAAAATGA
GCTGATTTAACAAAAATTTAACGCGAATTTTAACAAAATATTAACGCTTACAATTTAGGTGGCACTTTTC
GGGGAAATGTGCGCGGAACCCCTATTTGTTTATTTTTCTAAATACATTCAAATATGTATCCGCTCATGAG
ACAATAACCCTGATAAATGCTTCAATAATATTGAAAAAGGAAGAGTATGAGTATTCAACATTTCCGTGTC
GCCCTTATTCCCTTTTTTGCGGCATTTTGCCTTCCTGTTTTTGCTCACCCAGAAACGCTGGTGAAAGTAA
AAGATGCTGAAGATCAGTTGGGTGCACGAGTGGGTTACATCGAACTGGATCTCAACAGCGGTAAGATCCT
TGAGAGTTTTCGCCCCGAAGAACGTTTTCCAATGATGAGCACTTTTAAAGTTCTGCTATGTGGCGCGGTA
TTATCCCGTATTGACGCCGGGCAAGAGCAACTCGGTCGCCGCATACACTATTCTCAGAATGACTTGGTTG
AGTACTCACCAGTCACAGAAAAGCATCTTACGGATGGCATGACAGTAAGAGAATTATGCAGTGCTGCCAT
AACCATGAGTGATAACACTGCGGCCAACTTACTTCTGACAACGATCGGAGGACCGAAGGAGCTAACCGCT
TTTTTGCACAACATGGGGGATCATGTAACTCGCCTTGATCGTTGGGAACCGGAGCTGAATGAAGCCATAC
CAAACGACGAGCGTGACACCACGATGCCTGTAGCAATGGCAACAACGTTGCGCAAACTATTAACTGGCGA
ACTACTTACTCTAGCTTCCCGGCAACAATTAATAGACTGGATGGAGGCGGATAAAGTTGCAGGACCACTT
CTGCGCTCGGCCCTTCCGGCTGGCTGGTTTATTGCTGATAAATCTGGAGCCGGTGAGCGTGGGTCTCGCG
GTATCATTGCAGCACTGGGGCCAGATGGTAAGCCCTCCCGTATCGTAGTTATCTACACGACGGGGAGTCA
GGCAACTATGGATGAACGAAATAGACAGATCGCTGAGATAGGTGCCTCACTGATTAAGCATTGGTAACTG
TCAGACCAAGTTTACTCATATATACTTTAGATTGATTTAAAACTTCATTTTTAATTTAAAAGGATCTAGG
TGAAGATCCTTTTTGATAATCTCATGACCAAAATCCCTTAACGTGAGTTTTCGTTCCACTGAGCGTCAGA
CCCCGTAGAAAAGATCAAAGGATCTTCTTGAGATCCTTTTTTTCTGCGCGTAATCTGCTGCTTGCAAACA
AAAAAACCACCGCTACCAGCGGTGGTTTGTTTGCCGGATCAAGAGCTACCAACTCTTTTTCCGAAGGTAA
CTGGCTTCAGCAGAGCGCAGATACCAAATACTGTTCTTCTAGTGTAGCCGTAGTTAGGCCACCACTTCAA
GAACTCTGTAGCACCGCCTACATACCTCGCTCTGCTAATCCTGTTACCAGTGGCTGCTGCCAGTGGCGAT
AAGTCGTGTCTTACCGGGTTGGACTCAAGACGATAGTTACCGGATAAGGCGCAGCGGTCGGGCTGAACGG
GGGGTTCGTGCACACAGCCCAGCTTGGAGCGAACGACCTACACCGAACTGAGATACCTACAGCGTGAGCT
ATGAGAAAGCGCCACGCTTCCCGAAGGGAGAAAGGCGGACAGGTATCCGGTAAGCGGCAGGGTCGGAACA
GGAGAGCGCACGAGGGAGCTTCCAGGGGGAAACGCCTGGTATCTTTATAGTCCTGTCGGGTTTCGCCACC
TCTCACTTGAGCGTCGATTTTTGTGATGCTCGTCAGGGGGGCGGAGCCTATGGAAAAACGCCAGCAACGC
GGCCTTTTTACGGTTCCTGGCCTTTTGCTGGCCTTTTGCTCACATGTTCTTTCCTGCGTTATCCCCTGAT
TCTGTGGATAACCGTATTACCGCCTTTGAGTGAGCTGATACCGCTCGCCGCAGCCGAACGACCGAGCGCA
GCGAGTCAGTGAGCGAGGAAGCGGAAGAGCGCCCAATACGCAAACCGCCTCTCCCCGCGCGTTGGCCGAT
TCATTAATGCAGCTGGCACGACAGGTTTCCCGACTGGAAAGCGGGCAGTGAGCGCAACGCAATTAATGTG
AGTTAGCTCACTCATTAGGCACCCCAGGCTTTACACTTTATGCTTCCGGCTCGTATGTTGTGTGGAATTG
TGAGCGGATAACAATTTCACACAGGAAACAGCTATGACCATGATTACGCCAAGCGCGCAATTAACCCTCA
CTAAAGGGAACAAAAGCTGGAGCTGCA
